>Addgene plasmid #117515 | BCJJ125 | addgene full sequence | sequence record 232257 | Addgene NGS Result
GATACGCCTATTTTTATAGGTTAATGTCATGATAATAATGGTTTCTTAGACGTCAGGTGGCACTTTTCGG
GGAAATGTGCGCGGAACCCCTATTTGTTTATTTTTCTAAATACATTCAAATATGTATCCGCTCATGAGAC
AATAACCCTGATAAATGCTTCAATAATATTGAAAAAGGAAGAGTATGCGCTCACGCAACTGGTCCAGAAC
CTTGACCGAACGCAGCGGTGGTAACGGCGCAGTGGCGGTTTTCATGGCTTGTTATGACTGTTTTTTTTTG
GGGTACAGTCTATGCCTCGGGCATCCAAGCAGCAAGCGCGTTACGCCGTGGGTCGATGTTTGATGTTATG
GAGCAGCAACGATGTTACGCAGCAGGGCAGTCGCCCTAAAACAAAGTTAAACATCATGAGGGAAGCGGTG
ATCGCCGAAGTATCGACTCAACTATCAGAGGTAGTTGGCGTCATCGAGCGCCATCTCGAACCGACGTTGC
TGGCCGTACATTTGTACGGCTCCGCAGTGGATGGCGGCCTGAAGCCACACAGCGATATTGATTTGCTGGT
TACGGTGACCGTAAGGCTTGATGAAACAACGCGGCGAGCTTTGATCAACGACCTTTTGGAAACTTCGGCT
TCCCCTGGAGAGAGCGAGATTCTCCGCGCTGTAGAAGTCACCATTGTTGTGCACGACGACATCATTCCGT
GGCGTTATCCAGCTAAGCGCGAACTGCAATTTGGAGAATGGCAGCGCAATGACATTCTTGCAGGTATCTT
CGAGCCAGCCACGATCGACATTGATCTGGCTATCTTGCTGACAAAAGCAAGAGAACATAGCGTTGCCTTG
GTAGGTCCAGCGGCGGAGGAACTCTTTGATCCGGTTCCTGAACAGGATCTATTTGAGGCGCTAAATGAAA
CCTTAACGCTATGGAACTCGCCGCCCGACTGGGCTGGCGATGAGCGAAATGTAGTGCTTACGTTGTCCCG
CATTTGGTACAGCGCAGTAACCGGCAAAATCGCGCCGAAGGATGTCGCTGCCGACTGGGCAATGGAGCGC
CTGCCGGCCCAGTATCAGCCCGTCATACTTGAAGCTAGACAGGCTTATCTTGGACAAGAAGAAGATCGCT
TGGCCTCGCGCGCAGATCAGTTGGAAGAATTTGTCCATTACGTAAAAGGCGAGATCACCAAGGTAGTCGG
CAAATAACTGTCAGACCAAGTTTACTCATATATACTTTAGATTGATTTAAAACTTCATTTTTAATTTAAA
AGGATCTAGGTGAAGATCCTTTTTGATAATCTCATGACCAAAATCCCTTAACGTGAGTTTTCGTTCCACT
GAGCGTCAGACCCCGTAGAAAAGATCAAAGGATCTTCTTGAGATCCTTTTTTTCTGCGCGTAATCTGCTG
CTTGCAAACAAAAAAACCACCGCTACCAGCGGTGGTTTGTTTGCCGGATCAAGAGCTACCAACTCTTTTT
CCGAAGGTAACTGGCTTCAGCAGAGCGCAGATACCAAATACTGTTCTTCTAGTGTAGCCGTAGTTAGGCC
ACCACTTCAAGAACTCTGTAGCACCGCCTACATACCTCGCTCTGCTAATCCTGTTACCAGTGGCTGCTGC
CAGTGGCGATAAGTCGTGTCTTACCGGGTTGGACTCAAGACGATAGTTACCGGATAAGGCGCAGCGGTCG
GGCTGAACGGGGGGTTCGTGCACACAGCCCAGCTTGGAGCGAACGACCTACACCGAACTGAGATACCTAC
AGCGTGAGCTATGAGAAAGCGCCACGCTTCCCGAAGGGAGAAAGGCGGACAGGTATCCGGTAAGCGGCAG
GGTCGGAACAGGAGAGCGCACGAGGGAGCTTCCAGGGGGAAACGCCTGGTATCTTTATAGTCCTGTCGGG
TTTCGCCACCTCTGACTTGAGCGTCGATTTTTGTGATGCTCGTCAGGGGGGCGGAGCCTATGGAAAAACG
CCAGCAACGCGGCCTTTTTACGGTTCCTGGCCTTTTGCTGGCCTTTTGCTCACATGTTCTTTCCTGCGTT
ATCCCCTGATTCTGTGGATAACCGTATTACCGCCTTTGAGTGAGCTGATACCGCTCGCCGCAGCCGAACG
ACCGAGCGCAGCGAGTCAGTGAGCGAGGAAGCGGAAGAGCGCCCAATACGCAAACCGCCTCTCCCCGCGC
GTTGGCCGATTCATTAATCACTCTGTGGTCTCAAATGGATTACAAGGATGATGATGATAAGGATTACAAG
GATGATGATGATAAGATGGCTCCAAAGAAGAAGAGAAAGGTTGGAATCCACGGAGTTCCAGCTGCTGGAG
GTATGGATAAGAAGTACTCTATCGGACTTGACATCGGAACCAACTCTGTTGGATGGGCTGTTATCACCGA
TGAGTACAAGGTTCCATCTAAGAAGTTCAAGGTTCTTGGAAACACCGATAGACACTCTATCAAGAAGAAC
CTTATCGGTGCTCTTCTTTTCGATTCTGGAGAAACCGCTGAGGCTACCAGATTGAAGAGAACCGCTAGAA
GAAGATACACCAGAAGAAAGAACAGAATCTGCTACCTTCAGGAAATCTTCTCTAACGAGATGGCTAAGGT
TGATGATTCTTTCTTCCACAGACTTGAGGAGTCTTTCCTTGTTGAGGAGGATAAGAAGCACGAGAGACAC
CCAATCTTCGGAAACATCGTTGATGAGGTTGCTTACCACGAGAAGTACCCAACCATCTACCACCTTAGAA
AGAAGTTGGTTGATTCTACCGATAAGGCTGATCTTAGACTTATCTACCTTGCTCTTGCTCACATGATCAA
GTTCAGAGGACACTTCCTTATCGAGGGAGATCTTAACCCAGATAACTCTGATGTTGATAAGTTGTTCATC
CAGCTTGTTCAGACCTACAACCAGCTTTTCGAGGAGAACCCAATCAACGCTTCTGGAGTTGATGCTAAGG
CTATCCTTTCTGCTAGACTTTCTAAGTCTCGTAGACTTGAGAACCTTATCGCTCAGCTTCCAGGAGAGAA
GAAGAACGGACTTTTCGGAAACCTTATCGCTCTTTCTCTTGGACTTACCCCAAACTTCAAGTCTAACTTC
GATCTTGCTGAGGATGCTAAGTTGCAGCTTTCTAAGGATACCTACGATGATGATCTTGATAACCTTCTTG
CTCAGATCGGAGATCAGTACGCTGATCTTTTCCTTGCTGCTAAGAACCTTTCTGATGCTATCCTTCTTTC
TGACATCCTTAGAGTTAACACCGAGATCACCAAGGCTCCACTTTCTGCTTCTATGATCAAGAGATACGAT
GAGCACCACCAGGATCTTACCCTTTTGAAGGCTCTTGTTAGACAGCAGCTTCCAGAGAAGTACAAGGAAA
TCTTCTTCGATCAGTCTAAGAACGGATACGCTGGATACATCGATGGAGGAGCTTCTCAGGAGGAGTTCTA
CAAGTTCATCAAGCCAATCCTTGAGAAGATGGATGGAACCGAGGAGCTTCTTGTTAAGTTGAACAGAGAG
GATCTTCTTAGAAAGCAGAGAACCTTCGATAACGGATCTATCCCACACCAGATCCACCTTGGAGAGCTTC
ACGCTATCCTTCGTAGACAGGAGGATTTCTACCCATTCTTGAAGGATAACAGAGAGAAGATCGAGAAGAT
CCTTACCTTCAGAATCCCATACTACGTTGGACCACTTGCTAGAGGAAACTCTCGTTTCGCTTGGATGACC
AGAAAGTCTGAGGAGACAATCACCCCTTGGAACTTCGAGGAGGTAAGTTTCTGCTTCTACCTTTGATATA
TATATAATAATTATCATTAATTAGTAGTAATATAATATTTCAAATATTTTTTTCAAAATAAAAGAATGTA
GTATATAGCAATTGCTTTTCTGTAGTTTATAAGTGTGTATATTTTAATTTATAACTTTTCTAATATATGA
CCAAAATTTGTTGATGTGCAGGTTGTTGATAAGGGAGCTTCTGCTCAGTCTTTCATCGAGAGAATGACCA
ACTTCGATAAGAACCTTCCAAACGAGAAGGTTCTTCCAAAGCACTCTCTTCTTTACGAGTACTTCACCGT
TTACAACGAGCTTACCAAGGTTAAGTACGTTACCGAGGGAATGAGAAAGCCAGCTTTCCTTTCTGGAGAG
CAGAAGAAGGCTATCGTTGATCTTCTTTTCAAGACCAACAGAAAGGTTACCGTTAAGCAGTTGAAGGAGG
ATTACTTCAAGAAGATCGAGTGCTTCGATTCTGTTGAAATCTCTGGAGTTGAGGATAGATTCAACGCTTC
TCTTGGAACCTACCACGATCTTTTGAAGATCATCAAGGATAAGGATTTCCTTGATAACGAGGAGAACGAG
GACATCCTTGAGGACATCGTTCTTACCCTTACCCTTTTCGAGGATAGAGAGATGATCGAGGAGAGACTCA
AGACCTACGCTCACCTTTTCGATGATAAGGTTATGAAGCAGTTGAAGAGAAGAAGATACACCGGATGGGG
TAGACTTTCTCGTAAGTTGATCAACGGAATCAGAGATAAGCAGTCTGGAAAGACCATCCTTGATTTCTTG
AAGTCTGATGGATTCGCTAACAGAAACTTCATGCAGCTTATCCACGATGATTCTCTTACCTTCAAGGAGG
ACATCCAGAAGGCTCAGGTTTCTGGACAGGGAGATTCTCTTCACGAGCACATCGCTAACCTTGCTGGATC
TCCAGCTATCAAGAAGGGAATCCTTCAGACCGTTAAGGTTGTTGATGAGCTTGTTAAGGTTATGGGTAGA
CACAAGCCAGAGAACATCGTTATCGAGATGGCTAGAGAGAACCAGACCACCCAGAAGGGACAGAAGAACT
CTCGTGAGAGAATGAAGAGAATCGAGGAGGGAATCAAGGAGCTTGGATCTCAAATCTTGAAGGAGCACCC
AGTTGAGAACACCCAGCTTCAGAACGAGAAGTTGTACCTTTACTACCTTCAGAACGGAAGAGATATGTAC
GTTGATCAGGAGCTTGACATCAACAGACTTTCTGATTACGATGTTGATCACATCGTTCCACAGTCTTTCT
TGAAGGATGATTCTATCGATAACAAGGTTCTTACCCGTTCTGATAAGAACAGAGGAAAGTCTGATAACGT
TCCATCTGAGGAGGTTGTTAAGAAGATGAAGAACTACTGGAGACAGCTTCTTAACGCTAAGTTGATCACC
CAGAGAAAGTTCGATAACCTTACCAAGGCTGAGAGAGGAGGACTTTCTGAGCTTGATAAGGCTGGATTCA
TCAAGAGACAGCTTGTTGAAACCAGACAGATCACCAAGCACGTTGCTCAGATCCTTGATTCTCGTATGAA
CACCAAGTACGATGAGAACGATAAGTTGATCAGAGAGGTTAAGGTTATCACCTTGAAGTCTAAGTTGGTT
TCTGATTTCAGAAAGGATTTCCAGTTCTACAAGGTTAGAGAGATCAACAACTACCACCACGCTCACGATG
CTTACCTTAACGCTGTTGTTGGAACCGCTCTTATCAAGAAGTACCCAAAGTTGGAGTCTGAGTTCGTTTA
CGGAGATTACAAGGTTTACGATGTTAGAAAGATGATCGCTAAGTCTGAGCAGGAGATCGGAAAGGCTACC
GCTAAGTACTTCTTCTACTCTAACATCATGAACTTCTTCAAGACCGAGATCACCCTTGCTAACGGAGAGA
TCAGAAAAAGACCACTTATCGAGACAAACGGAGAGACAGGAGAGATCGTTTGGGATAAGGGAAGAGATTT
CGCTACCGTTAGAAAGGTTCTTTCTATGCCACAGGTTAACATCGTTAAGAAAACCGAGGTTCAGACCGGA
GGATTCTCTAAGGAGTCTATCCTTCCAAAGAGAAACTCTGATAAGTTGATCGCTAGAAAGAAGGATTGGG
ACCCAAAGAAGTACGGAGGATTCGATTCTCCAACCGTTGCTTACTCTGTTCTTGTTGTTGCTAAGGTTGA
GAAGGGAAAGTCTAAGAAGTTGAAGTCTGTTAAGGAGCTTCTTGGAATCACCATCATGGAGCGTTCTTCT
TTCGAGAAGAACCCAATCGATTTCCTTGAGGCTAAGGGATACAAGGAGGTTAAGAAGGATCTTATCATCA
AGTTGCCAAAGTACTCTCTTTTCGAGCTTGAGAACGGAAGAAAGAGAATGCTTGCTTCTGCTGGAGAGCT
TCAGAAGGGAAACGAGCTTGCTCTTCCATCTAAGTACGTTAACTTCCTTTACCTTGCTTCTCACTACGAG
AAGTTGAAGGGATCTCCAGAGGATAACGAGCAGAAGCAGCTTTTCGTTGAGCAGCACAAGCACTACCTTG
ATGAGATCATCGAGCAAATCTCTGAGTTCTCTAAGAGAGTTATCCTTGCTGATGCTAACCTTGATAAGGT
TCTTTCTGCTTACAACAAGCACAGAGATAAGCCAATCAGAGAGCAGGCTGAGAACATCATCCACCTTTTC
ACCCTTACCAACCTTGGTGCTCCAGCTGCTTTCAAGTACTTCGATACCACCATCGATAGAAAAAGATACA
CCTCTACCAAGGAGGTTCTTGATGCTACCCTTATCCACCAGTCTATCACCGGACTTTACGAGACAAGAAT
CGATCTTTCTCAGCTTGGAGGAGATGGTGGCAAGAGGCCAGCTGCTACCAAGAAGGCTGGACAGGCTAAG
AAGAAGAAGTGAGCTTTGAGACCACGAAGTGGCTCTTCAGTGGACGAAAGGGCCTCGT
Features (pLannotate 1.2.2; 8 found; start..end, strand, type, name):
     80..184     +  promoter       AmpR promoter: bla
    175..255     -  CDS            int (fragment): INT2_ECOLX - Protein inferred from homology: Swiss-Prot protein existence level 3. Putative integrase believed to be involved in the insertion of antibiotic resistance genes into plasmids and transposons. From Escherichia coli.
    343..399     +  CDS            GmR (fragment): gentamycin acetyltransferase; aacC1; confers resistance to gentamycin
    406..1194    +  CDS            aadA: S3AD_ECOLX - Experimental evidence at protein level: Swiss-Prot protein existence level 1. Mediates bacterial resistance to the antibiotics streptomycin and spectinomycin. From Escherichia coli.
   1368..1956    +  rep_origin     ori: high-copy-number ColE1/pMB1/pBR322/pUC origin of replication
   2139..2188    +  CDS            lacI (fragment): lac repressor; lacI; The lac repressor binds to the lac operator to inhibit transcription in E. coli. This inhibition can be relieved by adding lactose or isopropyl-β-D-thiogalactopyranoside (IPTG).
   2208..2255    +  CDS            2xFLAG: two tandem FLAG® epitope tags
   2313..6605    +  CDS            pcoCas9: Cas9 endonuclease from the Streptococcus pyogenes Type II CRISPR/Cas system plant codon-optimized Cas9 gene containing the potato IV2 intron
