[The description below was written by a language model from this plasmid's Addgene catalogue record and pLannotate feature annotations shown in this document.]
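Description:
BCJJ125 is a Golden Gate (MoClo-style) Level 0 part plasmid built on the pICH41308 backbone, carrying a synthetic Cas9 coding sequence intended for assembly into plant expression and CRISPR constructs. The 6.7 kb plasmid is propagated in E. coli from a high-copy ColE1/pUC-type origin and selected with spectinomycin through the aadA gene, which sits downstream of a bla-type promoter. Short integrase, gentamicin acetyltransferase and lacI fragments detected nearby appear to be remnants of the backbone and resistance cassette rather than functional genes.

The roughly 4.5 kb insert, designated Cas9_3, is a plant codon-optimised Streptococcus pyogenes Cas9 (annotated as pcoCas9) interrupted by the potato IV2 intron. An intron of this kind is spliced out in plant cells and prevents production of functional protein in bacteria. The open reading frame carries an N-terminal 2xFLAG epitope for detection and nuclear localisation signals at both the N and C termini. The module is flanked by retained BsaI sites that release it with AATG and GCTT overhangs, the fusion sites of a coding-sequence part. It contains no promoter or terminator of its own; these are supplied by other Level 0 modules when a Level 1 transcription unit is assembled.

The plasmid was made as part of work comparing T-DNA architectures and Cas9 variants for Cas9-mediated mutagenesis in Arabidopsis. The depositor notes that it is unstable in E. coli: many transformants carry truncated inserts, generally around the intron, so the integrity of the full insert needs to be confirmed.
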