Addgene plasmid #117515: BCJJ125
Purpose: Cas9_3 (with intron) Golden Gate Level 0
Depositing lab: Jonathan D Jones. Depositing organization: Sainsbury Laboratory, Norwich. Publication: Optimization of T-DNA architecture for Cas9-mediated mutagenesis in Arabidopsis. Castel B, Tomlinson L, Locci F, Yang Y, Jones JDG. PLoS One. 2019 Jan 9;14(1):e0204778. doi: 10.1371/journal.pone.0204778. eCollection 2019. PubMed 30625150.
Backbone
  Vector backbone: pICH41308
  Backbone size w/o insert (bp): 2247
  Total vector size (bp): 6708
  Vector type: Plant Expression, CRISPR
Growth in bacteria
  Bacterial resistance: Spectinomycin, 50 μg/mL
  Growth temperature: 37°C
  Growth strain: DH5alpha
  Copy number: Unknown
Gene/Insert
  Gene/Insert name: BsaI:AATG:Cas9_3(intron):GCTT:BsaI
  Species: Synthetic
  Insert size (bp): 4459
  Tag / fusion protein: 2xFLAG (N terminal on insert); NLS (N terminal on insert); NLS (C terminal on insert)
  Cloning method: Restriction Enzyme; 5′ cloning site BsaI (not destroyed); 3′ cloning site BsaI (not destroyed)
  Sequencing primers: 5′ CGTTATCCCCTGATTCTGTGGATAAC; 3′ GTCTCATGAGCGGATACATATTTGAATG
Terms and licenses: Academic/Nonprofit Terms; Industry Terms: Not Available to Industry
Depositor comments: Cloned by Baptiste Castel This plasmid is unstable in E. coli. After transformation, many positive colonies will actually contains a truncated version of the insert, generally around the intron. The plasmid should be carefully verified on gel after restriction enzyme digestion to make sure the all insert is present. Please visit https://www.biorxiv.org/content/early/2018/09/17/419952 for bioRxiv preprint.
How to cite: BCJJ125 was a gift from Jonathan D Jones (Addgene plasmid # 117515 ; http://n2t.net/addgene:117515 ; RRID:Addgene_117515)
